LOCUS       Exported 5029 bp ds-DNA circular SYN 13-MAY-2021
DEFINITION  Self-complementary AAV vector expressing Nme2Cas9 sgRNA targeting
            Rosa26 and AcrIIC3Nme.
ACCESSION   .
VERSION     .
KEYWORDS    p1192-scAAV-U6-sgRNA_Nme2Cas9_Rosa26-CB-PI-AcrIIC3Nme_FLAG_NLS
SOURCE      synthetic DNA construct
  ORGANISM  synthetic DNA construct
REFERENCE   1 (bases 1 to 5029)
  AUTHORS   Lee J, Mou H, Ibraheim R, Liang SQ, Liu P, Xue W, Sontheimer EJ
  TITLE     Tissue-restricted Genome Editing in vivo Specified by
            MicroRNA-repressible Anti-CRISPR Proteins.
  JOURNAL   RNA. 2019 Aug 22. pii: rna.071704.119. doi: 10.1261/rna.071704.119.
  PUBMED    31439808
REFERENCE   2 (bases 1 to 5029)
  AUTHORS   .
  TITLE     Direct Submission
  JOURNAL   Exported May 13, 2021 from SnapGene Server 1.1.58
            http://www.snapgene.com
FEATURES             Location/Qualifiers
     source          1..5029
                     /organism="synthetic DNA construct"
                     /mol_type="other DNA"
     misc_RNA        complement(156..248)
                     /label=Nm tracrRNA
                     /note="trans-activating CRISPR RNA for the Neisseria
                     meningitidis CRISPR/Cas9 system (Hou et al., 2013)"
     promoter        complement(309..549)
                     /label=U6 promoter
                     /note="RNA polymerase III promoter for human U6 snRNA"
     primer_bind     complement(359..378)
                     /label=LKO.1 5'
                     /note="Human U6 promoter, forward primer"
     primer_bind     complement(529..549)
                     /label=hU6-F
                     /note="Human U6 promoter, forward primer"
     intron          1209..1305
                     /label=SV40 intron
                     /note="modified SV40 intron with splice donor and acceptor
                     sites"
     CDS             1733..1756
                     /codon_start=1
                     /product="FLAG(R) epitope tag, followed by an enterokinase
                     cleavage site"
                     /label=FLAG
                     /translation="DYKDDDDK"
     CDS             1763..1783
                     /codon_start=1
                     /product="nuclear localization signal of SV40 (simian virus
                     40) large T antigen"
                     /label=SV40 NLS
                     /translation="PKKKRKV"
     primer_bind     complement(1838..1855)
                     /label=BGH-rev
                     /note="Bovine growth hormone terminator, reverse primer.
                     Also called BGH reverse"
     polyA_signal    1844..1955
                     /label=bGH poly(A) signal
                     /note="bovine growth hormone polyadenylation signal"
     repeat_region   2079..2208
                     /label=AAV2 ITR
     primer_bind     complement(2227..2244)
                     /label=M13 Forward
                     /note="In lacZ gene. Also called M13-F20 or M13 (-21)
                     Forward"
     primer_bind     complement(2227..2243)
                     /label=M13 fwd
                     /note="common sequencing primer, one of multiple similar
                     variants"
     primer_bind     complement(2236..2258)
                     /label=M13/pUC Forward
                     /note="In lacZ gene"
     rep_origin      2385..2840
                     /direction=RIGHT
                     /label=f1 ori
                     /note="f1 bacteriophage origin of replication; arrow
                     indicates direction of (+) strand synthesis"
     primer_bind     complement(2472..2491)
                     /label=F1ori-R
                     /note="F1 origin, reverse primer"
     primer_bind     2682..2703
                     /label=F1ori-F
                     /note="F1 origin, forward primer"
     promoter        2866..2970
                     /gene="bla"
                     /label=AmpR promoter
     CDS             2971..3831
                     /codon_start=1
                     /gene="bla"
                     /product="beta-lactamase"
                     /label=AmpR
                     /note="confers resistance to ampicillin, carbenicillin, and
                     related antibiotics"
                     /translation="MSIQHFRVALIPFFAAFCLPVFAHPETLVKVKDAEDQLGARVGYI
                     ELDLNSGKILESFRPEERFPMMSTFKVLLCGAVLSRIDAGQEQLGRRIHYSQNDLVEYS
                     PVTEKHLTDGMTVRELCSAAITMSDNTAANLLLTTIGGPKELTAFLHNMGDHVTRLDRW
                     EPELNEAIPNDERDTTMPVAMATTLRKLLTGELLTLASRQQLIDWMEADKVAGPLLRSA
                     LPAGWFIADKSGAGERGSRGIIAALGPDGKPSRIVVIYTTGSQATMDERNRQIAEIGAS
                     LIKHW"
     primer_bind     complement(3189..3208)
                     /label=Amp-R
                     /note="Ampicillin resistance gene, reverse primer"
     rep_origin      4002..4590
                     /direction=RIGHT
                     /label=ori
                     /note="high-copy-number ColE1/pMB1/pBR322/pUC origin of
                     replication"
     primer_bind     4491..4510
                     /label=pBR322ori-F
                     /note="pBR322 origin, forward primer"
     primer_bind     4744..4761
                     /label=L4440
                     /note="L4440 vector, forward primer"
     protein_bind    4878..4899
                     /label=CAP binding site
                     /bound_moiety="E. coli catabolite activator protein"
                     /note="CAP binding activates transcription in the presence
                     of cAMP."
     promoter        4914..4944
                     /label=lac promoter
                     /note="promoter for the E. coli lac operon"
     protein_bind    4952..4968
                     /label=lac operator
                     /bound_moiety="lac repressor encoded by lacI"
                     /note="The lac repressor binds to the lac operator to
                     inhibit transcription in E. coli. This inhibition can be
                     relieved by adding lactose or
                     isopropyl-beta-D-thiogalactopyranoside (IPTG)."
     primer_bind     4957..4979
                     /label=M13/pUC Reverse
                     /note="In lacZ gene"
     primer_bind     4976..4992
                     /label=M13 rev
                     /note="common sequencing primer, one of multiple similar
                     variants"
     primer_bind     4976..4992
                     /label=M13 Reverse
                     /note="In lacZ gene. Also called M13-rev"
ORIGIN
        1 ctgcgcgctc gctcgctcac tgaggccgcc cgggcaaagc ccgggcgtcg ggcgaccttt
       61 ggtcgcccgg cctcagtgag cgagcgagcg cgcagagagg gagtgtagcc atgctctagg
      121 aagatcaatt cggtacaatt cacgcgtcaa aaaaataaac gatgcccctt aaagcagaag
      181 ctttaagggg cagagcgttg cggcacatct tttcagacgg ccttattgta gcaacggttc
      241 tcatttcgtt tccgaaatga gaaagggagc tacaacctcc caggcccagg gcggtcctcc
      301 ggtgtttcgt cctttccaca agatatataa agccaagaaa tcgaaatact ttcaagttac
      361 ggtaagcata tgatagtcca ttttaaaaca taattttaaa actgcaaact acccaagaaa
      421 ttattacttt ctacgtcacg tattttgtac taatatcttt gtgtttacag tcaaattaat
      481 tctaattatc tctctaacag ccttgtatcg tatatgcaaa tatgaaggaa tcatgggaaa
      541 taggccctcc acgcgtcgac attgattatt gactagctct ggtcgttaca taacttacgg
      601 taaatggccc gcctggctga ccgcccaacg acccccgccc attgacgtca ataatgacgt
      661 atgttcccat agtaacgcca atagggactt tccattgacg tcaatgggtg gagtatttac
      721 ggtaaactgc ccacttggca gtacatcaag tgtatcatat gccaagtacg ccccctattg
      781 acgtcaatga cggtaaatgg cccgcctggc attatgccca gtacatgacc ttatgggact
      841 ttcctacttg gcagtacatc tactcgaggc cacgttctgc ttcactctcc ccatctcccc
      901 cccctcccca cccccaattt tgtatttatt tattttttaa ttattttgtg cagcgatggg
      961 ggcggggggg gggggggggg gggcgcgcgc crggsggggc ggggcggggc gaggggcggg
     1021 gcggggcgag gcggagaggt gcggcggcag ccaatcagag cggcgcgctc cgaaagtttc
     1081 cttttatggc gaggcggcgg cggcggcggc cctataaaaa gcgaagcgcg cggcgggcgg
     1141 gagcgggatc agccaccgcg gtggcggcct agagtcgacg aggaactgaa aaaccagaaa
     1201 gttaactggt aagtttagtc tttttgtctt ttatttcagg tcccggatcc ggtggtggtg
     1261 caaatcaaag aactgctcct cagtggatgt tgcctttact tctaggcctg tacggaagtg
     1321 ttacttctgc tctaaaagct gcggaattgt acccgcggcc gatccaccgg tcgccaccat
     1381 gttcaaacgg gccattattt tcaccagctt caacggcttc gagaaggtca gtcgcacgga
     1441 aaaacggcgc cttgccaaga taattaacgc cagagttagt ataatcgacg agtatcttcg
     1501 cgccaaagac accaacgcct ccttggacgg acagtataga gcattccttt tcaatgatga
     1561 gtcaccagcg atgaccgaat tcctcgctaa gctcaaggcg ttcgcagaaa gctgtactgg
     1621 tataagcatt gatgcgtggg agattgaaga gagcgagtat gttcgattgc ccgtcgaacg
     1681 gagagatttc cttgcggcgg ccaatggcaa agaaattttc aaaattggcg gggattataa
     1741 ggatgatgat gataagggct cccctaagaa gaagagaaag gtgtgataaa gcggccatca
     1801 agcttatcga taccgtcgac tagagctcgc tgatcagcct cgactgtgcc ttctagttgc
     1861 cagccatctg ttgtttgccc ctcccccgtg ccttccttga ccctggaagg tgccactccc
     1921 actgtccttt cctaataaaa tgaggaaatt gcatcgcatt gtctgagtag gtgtcattct
     1981 attctggggg gtggggtggg gcaggacagc aagggggagg attgggaaga caatagccta
     2041 ggtagataag tagcatggcg ggttaatcat taactacaag gaacccctag tgatggagtt
     2101 ggccactccc tctctgcgcg ctcgctcgct cactgaggcc gggcgaccaa aggtcgcccg
     2161 acgcccgggc tttgcccggg cggcctcagt gagcgagcga gcgcgcagcc ttaattaacc
     2221 taattcactg gccgtcgttt tacaacgtcg tgactgggaa aaccctggcg ttacccaact
     2281 taatcgcctt gcagcacatc cccctttcgc cagctggcgt aatagcgaag aggcccgcac
     2341 cgatcgccct tcccaacagt tgcgcagcct gaatggcgaa tgggnnnnnn nnnnnnnnnn
     2401 nnnnnnnnnn nnnnnnnnnn nnnnnnnnnn nnnnnnnnnn nnnnnnnnnn nnnnnnnnnn
     2461 nnnnnnnnnn nnnnnnnnnn nnnnnnnnnn nnnnnnnnnn nnnnnnnncn nnnnnnnnnn
     2521 nnnnnnnnnn nnnnnnnnnn nnnnnnnnnn nnnnnnnnnn nnnnnnnnnn nnnnnnnnnn
     2581 nnnnnnnnnn nnnnnnnnnn annnnnnnnn nnnnnnnnnn nnnnnnnnnn nnnnnnnnnn
     2641 nnnnnnnnnn cctttgacgt tggagtccac gttctttaat agtggactct tgttccaaac
     2701 tggaacaaca ctcaacccta tctcggtcta ttcttttgat ttataaggga ttttgccgat
     2761 ttcggcctat tggttaaaaa atgagctgat ttaacaaaaa tttaacgcga attttaacaa
     2821 aatattaacg cttacaattt aggtggcact tttcggggaa atgtgcgcgg aacccctatt
     2881 tgtttatttt tctaaataca ttcaaatatg tatccgctca tgagacaata accctgataa
     2941 atgcttcaat aatattgaaa aaggaagagt atgagtattc aacatttccg tgtcgccctt
     3001 attccctttt ttgcggcatt ttgccttcct gtttttgctc acccagaaac gctggtgaaa
     3061 gtaaaagatg ctgaagatca gttgggtgca cgagtgggtt acatcgaact ggatctcaac
     3121 agcggtaaga tccttgagag ttttcgcccc gaagaacgtt ttccaatgat gagcactttt
     3181 aaagttctgc tatgtggcgc ggtattatcc cgtattgacg ccgggcaaga gcaactcggt
     3241 cgccgcatac actattctca gaatgacttg gttgagtact caccagtcac agaaaagcat
     3301 cttacggatg gcatgacagt aagagaatta tgcagtgctg ccataaccat gagtgataac
     3361 actgcggcca acttacttct gacaacgatc ggaggaccga aggagctaac cgcttttttg
     3421 cacaacatgg gggatcatgt aactcgcctt gatcgttggg aaccggagct gaatgaagcc
     3481 ataccaaacg acgagcgtga caccacgatg cctgtagcaa tggcaacaac gttgcgcaaa
     3541 ctattaactg gcgaactact tactctagct tcccggcaac aattaataga ctggatggag
     3601 gcggataaag ttgcaggacc acttctgcgc tcggcccttc cggctggctg gtttattgct
     3661 gataaatctg gagccggtga gcgtgggtct cgcggtatca ttgcagcact ggggccagat
     3721 ggtaagccct cccgtatcgt agttatctac acgacgggga gtcaggcaac tatggatgaa
     3781 cgaaatagac agatcgctga gataggtgcc tcactgatta agcattggta actgtcagac
     3841 caagtttact catatatact ttagattgat ttaaaacttc atttttaatt taaaaggatc
     3901 taggtgaaga tcctttttga taatctcatg accaaaatcc cttaacgtga gttttcgttc
     3961 cactgagcgt cagaccccgt agaaaagatc aaaggatctt cttgagatcc tttttttctg
     4021 cgcgtaatct gctgcttgca aacaaaaaaa ccaccgctac cagcggtggt ttgtttgccg
     4081 gatcaagagc taccaactct ttttccgaag gtaactggct tcagcagagc gcagatacca
     4141 aatactgttc ttctagtgta gccgtagtta ggccaccact tcaagaactc tgtagcaccg
     4201 cctacatacc tcgctctgct aatcctgtta ccagtggctg ctgccagtgg cgataagtcg
     4261 tgtcttaccg ggttggactc aagacgatag ttaccggata aggcgcagcg gtcgggctga
     4321 acggggggtt cgtgcacaca gcccagcttg gagcgaacga cctacaccga actgagatac
     4381 ctacagcgtg agctatgaga aagcgccacg cttcccgaag ggagaaaggc ggacaggtat
     4441 ccggtaagcg gcagggtcgg aacaggagag cgcacgaggg agcttccagg gggaaacgcc
     4501 tggtatcttt atagtcctgt cgggtttcgc cacctctgac ttgagcgtcg atttttgtga
     4561 tgctcgtcag gggggcggag cctatggaaa aacgccagca acgcggcctt tttacggttc
     4621 ctggcctttt gctggccttt tgctcacatg ttctttcctg cgttatcccc tgattctgtg
     4681 gataaccgta ttaccgcctt tgagtgagct gataccgctc gccgcagccg aacgaccgag
     4741 cgcagcgagt cagtgagcga ggaagcggaa gagcgcccaa tacgcaaacc gcctctcccc
     4801 gcgcgttggc cgattcatta atgcagctgg cacgacaggt ttcccgactg gaaagcgggc
     4861 agtgagcgca acgcaattaa tgtgagttag ctcactcatt aggcacccca ggctttacac
     4921 tttatgcttc cggctcgtat gttgtgtgga attgtgagcg gataacaatt tcacacagga
     4981 aacagctatg accatgatta cgccagattt aattaaggcc ttaattagg
//
