[The description below was written by a language model from this plasmid's Addgene catalogue record and the feature table of its GenBank file.]
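Description:
p1192-scAAV-U6-sgRNA_Nme2Cas9_Rosa26-CB-PI-AcrIIC3Nme_FLAG_NLS is a self-complementary AAV transfer plasmid of about 5 kb (the catalogue lists 5019 bp, the sequence record 5029 bp) that delivers two cassettes: a guide RNA for Nme2Cas9 and an anti-CRISPR protein that inhibits that nuclease. It is maintained in E. coli through a high-copy ColE1/pUC-type origin with ampicillin selection (bla), and the backbone also carries an f1 phage origin and lac promoter/operator remnants. The listed growth strain is a recombination-deficient one, as is commonly chosen for repeat-containing AAV plasmids. The feature table annotates only one AAV2 ITR, downstream of the poly(A) signal. A self-complementary genome normally relies on a second, mutated ITR that prevents terminal resolution so the packaged DNA folds into a duplex, but that element is not annotated here.

The two cassettes are arranged divergently. On the reverse strand, a human U6 RNA polymerase III promoter drives a 145 bp sgRNA built on the Neisseria meningitidis tracrRNA scaffold, with a spacer targeting the Rosa26 locus. On the forward strand, a cytomegalovirus-enhancer/chicken β-actin promoter followed by an SV40-derived mini-intron drives a codon-optimized 348 bp AcrIIC3Nme coding sequence. This carries C-terminal FLAG and SV40 NLS sequences for detection and nuclear import, and the transcript ends at a bovine growth hormone polyadenylation signal. The enhancer/promoter and the Acr coding sequence are not themselves annotated in the feature table.

No Cas9 is encoded, so the nuclease must be supplied separately. The associated work concerns tissue-restricted in vivo genome editing using microRNA-repressible anti-CRISPRs. No microRNA target sites are recorded in this construct, so its precise role in that work is not stated.
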