Addgene plasmid #129530: p1192-scAAV-U6-sgRNA_Nme2Cas9_Rosa26-CB-PI-AcrIIC3Nme_FLAG_NLS
Purpose: Self-complementary AAV vector expressing Nme2Cas9 sgRNA targeting Rosa26 and AcrIIC3Nme
Depositing lab: Erik Sontheimer. Depositing organization: University of Massachusetts, Worcester. Publication: Tissue-restricted Genome Editing in vivo Specified by MicroRNA-repressible Anti-CRISPR Proteins. Lee J, Mou H, Ibraheim R, Liang SQ, Liu P, Xue W, Sontheimer EJ. RNA. 2019 Aug 22. pii: rna.071704.119. doi: 10.1261/rna.071704.119. PubMed 31439808.
Backbone
  Vector backbone: scAAV
  Total vector size (bp): 5019
  Vector type: AAV
Growth in bacteria
  Bacterial resistance: Ampicillin, 100 μg/mL
  Growth temperature: 37°C
  Growth strain: NEB Stable
  Copy number: Unknown
Gene/Insert 1
  Gene/Insert name: codon-optimized AcrIIC3Nme
  Insert size (bp): 348
  Promoter: cytomegalovirus-enhancer chicken β-actin promoter with SV40-derived mini-intron
  Tag / fusion protein: FLAG/NLS (C terminal on insert)
  Cloning method: Restriction Enzyme; 5′ cloning site AgeI (not destroyed); 3′ cloning site SacI (not destroyed)
  Sequencing primers: 5′ tacggtaaatggcccgcctg; 3′ TAGAAGGCACAGTCGAGG
Gene/Insert 2
  Gene/Insert name: sgRNA_Rosa26
  Insert size (bp): 145
  Promoter: U6
  Cloning method: Restriction Enzyme; 5′ cloning site MluI (not destroyed); 3′ cloning site MluI (not destroyed)
  Sequencing primers: 5′ CTCTAGGAAGATCAATTCGGTA; 3′ GAGGGCCTATTTCCCATGATT
Terms and licenses: Academic/Nonprofit Terms; Industry Terms: Not Available to Industry
How to cite: p1192-scAAV-U6-sgRNA_Nme2Cas9_Rosa26-CB-PI-AcrIIC3Nme_FLAG_NLS was a gift from Erik Sontheimer (Addgene plasmid # 129530 ; http://n2t.net/addgene:129530 ; RRID:Addgene_129530)
